Addgene plasmid #218582: peGFP C2-IST1
Purpose: Expresses GFP-tagged human IST1 in mammalian cells
Depositing lab: Hemmo Meyer. Depositing organization: Universitaet Duisburg-Essen. Publication: Lysosomal damage sensing and lysophagy initiation by SPG20-ITCH. Gahlot P, Kravic B, Rota G, van den Boom J, Levantovsky S, Schulze N, Maspero E, Polo S, Behrends C, Meyer H. Mol Cell. 2024 Mar 14:S1097-2765(24)00172-2. doi: 10.1016/j.molcel.2024.02.029. PubMed 38503285.
Backbone
  Vector backbone: peGFP-C2
  Total vector size (bp): 5826
  Vector type: Mammalian Expression
  Selectable markers: Neomycin (select with G418)
Growth in bacteria
  Bacterial resistance: Kanamycin, 50 μg/mL
  Growth temperature: 37°C
  Growth strain: DH5alpha
  Copy number: Unknown
Gene/Insert
  Gene/Insert name: IST1
  Species: H. sapiens (human)
  Insert size (bp): 1101
  Entrez Gene: IST1 (a.k.a. CHMP8, OLC1)
  Promoter: CMV
  Tag / fusion protein: eGFP (N terminal on insert)
  Cloning method: Restriction Enzyme; 5′ cloning site EcoRI (not destroyed); 3′ cloning site KpnI (not destroyed)
  Sequencing primers: 5′ peGFP-for; 3′ peGFP-rev
Terms and licenses: Academic/Nonprofit Terms; Industry Terms: Not Available to Industry
Depositor comments: Pinki Gahlot, Bojana Kravic, Giulia Rota, Johannes van den Boom, Sophie Levantovsky, Nina Schulze, Elena Maspero, Simona Polo, Christian Behrends, Hemmo Meyer, Lysosomal damage sensing and lysophagy initiation by SPG20-ITCH, Molecular Cell, 2024
How to cite: peGFP C2-IST1 was a gift from Hemmo Meyer (Addgene plasmid # 218582 ; http://n2t.net/addgene:218582 ; RRID:Addgene_218582)
