[The description below was written by a language model from this plasmid's Addgene catalogue record and pLannotate feature annotations shown in this document.]
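Description:
peGFP C2-IST1 is a 5,826 bp mammalian expression plasmid built on the peGFP-C2 backbone that produces human IST1 fused at its N terminus to EGFP. The IST1 coding sequence (about 1.1 kb) was inserted between the EcoRI and KpnI sites of the multiple cloning site, both of which are retained. It therefore lies directly downstream of and in frame with the EGFP open reading frame, separated only by a short stretch of polylinker-derived sequence. Transcription of the fusion is driven by the human cytomegalovirus immediate early enhancer and promoter and terminated by an SV40 polyadenylation signal, giving strong constitutive expression in transfected mammalian cells.

The plasmid is propagated in E. coli through a high-copy ColE1/pUC-type origin and also carries an f1 phage origin, which allows single-stranded DNA production. A single Tn5 aminoglycoside phosphotransferase gene (NeoR/KanR) serves as the marker in both hosts. A bacterial bla-type promoter expresses it for kanamycin selection in bacteria, and an adjacent SV40 enhancer/early promoter with an HSV TK polyadenylation signal expresses it for G418 selection of stable mammalian lines. The short large T antigen, ble and bGH poly(A) fragments in the automated annotation are partial matches in backbone sequence rather than functional elements.

IST1 (also known as CHMP8) is an ESCRT-III-like protein that recruits VPS4 and is implicated in cytokinetic abscission and nuclear envelope reassembly. The GFP fusion lets its localisation be followed by fluorescence microscopy. The construct was deposited with a study of lysosomal damage sensing and lysophagy initiation, though the record does not describe the specific experiments it was used for.
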