Features (pLannotate 1.2.2; 16 found; start..end, strand, type, name):
     61..364     +  enhancer       CMV enhancer: human cytomegalovirus immediate early enhancer
    365..568     +  promoter       CMV promoter: human cytomegalovirus (CMV) immediate early promoter
    613..1329    +  CDS            EGFP: EGFP is a basic (constitutively fluorescent) green fluorescent protein published in 1996, derived from Aequorea victoria. It is reported to be a rapidly-maturing weak dimer with moderate acid sensitivity.
   1335..1368    +  misc_feature   MCS (fragment): multiple cloning site
   1369..2466    +  CDS            IST1 (sequence partly withheld): IST1_HUMAN - Also known as KIAA0174. Experimental evidence at protein level: Swiss-Prot protein existence level 1. ESCRT-III-like protein involved in specific functions of the ESCRT machinery. Is required for efficient abscission during cytokinesis, but not for HIV-1 budding. The involvement in the MVB pathway is not established. Involved in recruiting VPS4A and/or VPS4B to the midbody of dividing cells (PubMed:19129479, PubMed:19129480). During late anaphase, involved in nuclear envelope reassembly and mitotic spindle disassembly together with the ESCRT-III complex: IST1 acts by mediating the
   2470..2495    +  misc_feature   MCS (fragment): multiple cloning site
   2507..2591    +  CDS            large T antigen (fragment): large T antigen from SV40 (simian virus 40)
   2614..2735    +  polyA_signal   SV40 poly(A) signal: SV40 polyadenylation signal
   2769..3197    -  rep_origin     f1 ori (sequence partly withheld): f1 bacteriophage origin of replication; arrow indicates direction of (+) strand synthesis
   3224..3328    +  promoter       AmpR promoter: bla
   3330..3687    +  promoter       SV40 promoter: SV40 enhancer and early promoter
   3722..4516    +  CDS            NeoR/KanR: aminoglycoside phosphotransferase from Tn5; aph(3')-II (or nptII); confers resistance to neomycin, kanamycin, and G418 (Geneticin®)
   4537..4689    +  CDS            ble (fragment): BLE_KLEPN - Experimental evidence at protein level: Swiss-Prot protein existence level 1. Binding protein with a strong affinity to the bleomycin family of antibiotics. Binds to CL990; an antimitotic-antibiotic compound. From Klebsiella pneumoniae.
   4748..4795    +  polyA_signal   HSV TK poly(A) signal: herpes simplex virus thymidine kinase polyadenylation signal (Cole and Stacy, 1985)
   4886..4902    -  polyA_signal   bGH poly(A) signal (fragment): bovine growth hormone polyadenylation signal
   5124..5712    +  rep_origin     ori: high-copy-number ColE1/pMB1/pBR322/pUC origin of replication
>Addgene plasmid #218582 | peGFP C2-IST1 | addgene full sequence | sequence record 432394 | Addgene NGS Result
TAGTTATTAATAGTAATCAATTACGGGGTCATTAGTTCATAGCCCATATATGGAGTTCCGCGTTACATAA
CTTACGGTAAATGGCCCGCCTGGCTGACCGCCCAACGACCCCCGCCCATTGACGTCAATAATGACGTATG
TTCCCATAGTAACGCCAATAGGGACTTTCCATTGACGTCAATGGGTGGAGTATTTACGGTAAACTGCCCA
CTTGGCAGTACATCAAGTGTATCATATGCCAAGTACGCCCCCTATTGACGTCAATGACGGTAAATGGCCC
GCCTGGCATTATGCCCAGTACATGACCTTATGGGACTTTCCTACTTGGCAGTACATCTACGTATTAGTCA
TCGCTATTACCATGGTGATGCGGTTTTGGCAGTACATCAATGGGCGTGGATAGCGGTTTGACTCACGGGG
ATTTCCAAGTCTCCACCCCATTGACGTCAATGGGAGTTTGTTTTGGCACCAAAATCAACGGGACTTTCCA
AAATGTCGTAACAACTCCGCCCCATTGACGCAAATGGGCGGTAGGCGTGTACGGTGGGAGGTCTATATAA
GCAGAGCTGGTTTAGTGAACCGTCAGATCCGCTAGCGCTACCGGTCGCCACCATGGTGAGCAAGGGCGAG
GAGCTGTTCACCGGGGTGGTGCCCATCCTGGTCGAGCTGGACGGCGACGTAAACGGCCACAAGTTCAGCG
TGTCCGGCGAGGGCGAGGGCGATGCCACCTACGGCAAGCTGACCCTGAAGTTCATCTGCACCACCGGCAA
GCTGCCCGTGCCCTGGCCCACCCTCGTGACCACCCTGACCTACGGCGTGCAGTGCTTCAGCCGCTACCCC
GACCACATGAAGCAGCACGACTTCTTCAAGTCCGCCATGCCCGAAGGCTACGTCCAGGAGCGCACCATCT
TCTTCAAGGACGACGGCAACTACAAGACCCGCGCCGAGGTGAAGTTCGAGGGCGACACCCTGGTGAACCG
CATCGAGCTGAAGGGCATCGACTTCAAGGAGGACGGCAACATCCTGGGGCACAAGCTGGAGTACAACTAC
AACAGCCACAACGTCTATATCATGGCCGACAAGCAGAAGAACGGCATCAAGGTGAACTTCAAGATCCGCC
ACAACATCGAGGACGGCAGCGTGCAGCTCGCCGACCACTACCAGCAGAACACCCCCATCGGCGACGGCCC
CGTGCTGCTGCCCGACAACCACTACCTGAGCACCCAGTCCGCCCTGAGCAAAGACCCCAACGAGAAGCGC
GATCACATGGTCCTGCTGGAGTTCGTGACCGCCGCCGGGATCACTCTCGGCATGGACGAGCTGTACAAGT
CCGGCCGGACTCAGATCTCGAGCTCAAGCTTCGAATTCATGCTG
[540 nt withheld, positions 1375-1914]
GTCATGGCAGAAGCTCCTCCTGGGGTAGAGACAGATCTTATTGATGTTGGATTCACAGATGATGTGAAGA
AAGGAGGCCCTGGAAGAGGAGGGAGTGGTGGCTTCACAGCACCAGTTGGTGGACCTGATGGAACGGTGCC
AATGCCCATGCCCATGCCCATGCCTATGCCATCTGCAAATACGCCTTTCTCATATCCACTGCCAAAGGGA
CCATCAGATTTCAATGGACTGCCAATGGGGACTTATCAGGCCTTTCCCAATATTCATCCACCTCAGATAC
CAGCAACTCCCCCATCGTATGAATCTGTAGATGACATTAATGCTGATAAGAATATCTCTTCTGCACAGAT
TGTTGGTCCTGGACCCAAGCCAGAAGCCTCTGCAAAGCTTCCTTCCAGACCTGCAGATAACTATGACAAC
TTTGTCCTACCAGAGTTGCCATCTGTGCCAGACACACTACCAACTGCATCTGCTGGTGCCAGCACCTCAG
CATCTGAAGACATTGACTTTGATGATCTTTCCCGGAGGTTTGAAGAGCTGAAAAAGAAAACATAGGGTAC
CGCGGGCCCGGGATCCACCGGATCTAGATAACTGATCATAATCAGCCATACCACATTTGTAGAGGTTTTA
CTTGCTTTAAAAAACCTCCCACACCTCCCCCTGAACCTGAAACATAAAATGAATGCAATTGTTGTTGTTA
ACTTGTTTATTGCAGCTTATAATGGTTACAAATAAAGCAATAGCATCACAAATTTCACAAATAAAGCATT
TTTTTCACTGCATTCTAGTTGTGGTTTGTCCAAACTCATCAATGTATCTTAACGCGTAAATTGTAAGCGT
TAATATTTTGTTAAAATTCGCGTTAAATTTTTGTTAAATCAGCTCATTTTTTAACCAATAGGCCGAAATC
GGCAAAATCCCTTATAAATCAAAAGAATAGACCGAGATAGGGT
[37 nt withheld, positions 2868-2904]
AAAGAACGTGGACTCCAACGTCAAAGG
[49 nt withheld, positions 2932-2980]
T
[91 nt withheld, positions 2982-3072]
G
[124 nt withheld, positions 3074-3197]
CAGGTGGCACTTTTCGGGGAAATGTGCGCGGAACCCCTATTTGTTTATTTTTCTAAATACATTCAAATAT
GTATCCGCTCATGAGACAATAACCCTGATAAATGCTTCAATAATATTGAAAAAGGAAGAGTCCTGAGGCG
GAAAGAACCAGCTGTGGAATGTGTGTCAGTTAGGGTGTGGAAAGTCCCCAGGCTCCCCAGCAGGCAGAAG
TATGCAAAGCATGCATCTCAATTAGTCAGCAACCAGGTGTGGAAAGTCCCCAGGCTCCCCAGCAGGCAGA
AGTATGCAAAGCATGCATCTCAATTAGTCAGCAACCATAGTCCCGCCCCTAACTCCGCCCATCCCGCCCC
TAACTCCGCCCAGTTCCGCCCATTCTCCGCCCCATGGCTGACTAATTTTTTTTATTTATGCAGAGGCCGA
GGCCGCCTCGGCCTCTGAGCTATTCCAGAAGTAGTGAGGAGGCTTTTTTGGAGGCCTAGGCTTTTGCAAA
GATCGATCAAGAGACAGGATGAGGATCGTTTCGCATGATTGAACAAGATGGATTGCACGCAGGTTCTCCG
GCCGCTTGGGTGGAGAGGCTATTCGGCTATGACTGGGCACAACAGACAATCGGCTGCTCTGATGCCGCCG
TGTTCCGGCTGTCAGCGCAGGGGCGCCCGGTTCTTTTTGTCAAGACCGACCTGTCCGGTGCCCTGAATGA
ACTGCAAGACGAGGCAGCGCGGCTATCGTGGCTGGCCACGACGGGCGTTCCTTGCGCAGCTGTGCTCGAC
GTTGTCACTGAAGCGGGAAGGGACTGGCTGCTATTGGGCGAAGTGCCGGGGCAGGATCTCCTGTCATCTC
ACCTTGCTCCTGCCGAGAAAGTATCCATCATGGCTGATGCAATGCGGCGGCTGCATACGCTTGATCCGGC
TACCTGCCCATTCGACCACCAAGCGAAACATCGCATCGAGCGAGCACGTACTCGGATGGAAGCCGGTCTT
GTCGATCAGGATGATCTGGACGAAGAGCATCAGGGGCTCGCGCCAGCCGAACTGTTCGCCAGGCTCAAGG
CGAGCATGCCCGACGGCGAGGATCTCGTCGTGACCCATGGCGATGCCTGCTTGCCGAATATCATGGTGGA
AAATGGCCGCTTTTCTGGATTCATCGACTGTGGCCGGCTGGGTGTGGCGGACCGCTATCAGGACATAGCG
TTGGCTACCCGTGATATTGCTGAAGAGCTTGGCGGCGAATGGGCTGACCGCTTCCTCGTGCTTTACGGTA
TCGCCGCTCCCGATTCGCAGCGCATCGCCTTCTATCGCCTTCTTGACGAGTTCTTCTGAGCGGGACTCTG
GGGTTCGAAATGACCGACCAAGCGACGCCCAACCTGCCATCACGAGATTTCGATTCCACCGCCGCCTTCT
ATGAAAGGTTGGGCTTCGGAATCGTTTTCCGGGACGCCGGCTGGATGATCCTCCAGCGCGGGGATCTCAT
GCTGGAGTTCTTCGCCCACCCTAGGGGGAGGCTAACTGAAACACGGAAGGAGACAATACCGGAAGGAACC
CGCGCTATGACGGCAATAAAAAGACAGAATAAAACGCACGGTGTTGGGTCGTTTGTTCATAAACGCGGGG
TTCGGTCCCAGGGCTGGCACTCTGTCGATACCCCACCGAGACCCCATTGGGGCCAATACGCCCGCGTTTC
TTCCTTTTCCCCACCCCACCCCCCAAGTTCGGGTGAAGGCCCAGGGCTCGCAGCCAACGTCGGGGCGGCA
GGCCCTGCCATAGCCTCAGGTTACTCATATATACTTTAGATTGATTTAAAACTTCATTTTTAATTTAAAA
GGATCTAGGTGAAGATCCTTTTTGATAATCTCATGACCAAAATCCCTTAACGTGAGTTTTCGTTCCACTG
AGCGTCAGACCCCGTAGAAAAGATCAAAGGATCTTCTTGAGATCCTTTTTTTCTGCGCGTAATCTGCTGC
TTGCAAACAAAAAAACCACCGCTACCAGCGGTGGTTTGTTTGCCGGATCAAGAGCTACCAACTCTTTTTC
CGAAGGTAACTGGCTTCAGCAGAGCGCAGATACCAAATACTGTTCTTCTAGTGTAGCCGTAGTTAGGCCA
CCACTTCAAGAACTCTGTAGCACCGCCTACATACCTCGCTCTGCTAATCCTGTTACCAGTGGCTGCTGCC
AGTGGCGATAAGTCGTGTCTTACCGGGTTGGACTCAAGACGATAGTTACCGGATAAGGCGCAGCGGTCGG
GCTGAACGGGGGGTTCGTGCACACAGCCCAGCTTGGAGCGAACGACCTACACCGAACTGAGATACCTACA
GCGTGAGCTATGAGAAAGCGCCACGCTTCCCGAAGGGAGAAAGGCGGACAGGTATCCGGTAAGCGGCAGG
GTCGGAACAGGAGAGCGCACGAGGGAGCTTCCAGGGGGAAACGCCTGGTATCTTTATAGTCCTGTCGGGT
TTCGCCACCTCTGACTTGAGCGTCGATTTTTGTGATGCTCGTCAGGGGGGCGGAGCCTATGGAAAAACGC
CAGCAACGCGGCCTTTTTACGGTTCCTGGCCTTTTGCTGGCCTTTTGCTCACATGTTCTTTCCTGCGTTA
TCCCCTGATTCTGTGGATAACCGTATTACCGCCATGCAT
